>Addgene plasmid #118165 | lentiSAMv2 BFP-guide1 | addgene full sequence | sequence record 240430 | Addgene NGS Result
GTTTTAGAGCTAGGCCAACATGAGGATCACCCATGTCTGCAGGGCCTAGCAAGTTAAAATAAGGCTAGTC
CGTTATCAACTTGGCCAACATGAGGATCACCCATGTCTGCAGGGCCAAGTGGCACCGAGTCGGTGCTTTT
TTTGGATCCTAGGTCTTGAAAGGAGTGGGAATTGGCTCCGGTGCCCGTCAGTGGGCAGAGCGCACATCGC
CCACAGTCCCCGAGAAGTTGGGGGGAGGGGTCGGCAATTGATCCGGTGCCTAGAGAAGGTGGCGCGGGGT
AAACTGGGAAAGTGATGTCGTGTACTGGCTCCGCCTTTTTCCCGAGGGTGGGGGAGAACCGTATATAAGT
GCAGTAGTCGCCGTGAACGTTCTTTTTCGCAACGGGTTTGCCGCCAGAACACAGGCGTACGGCCACCATG
AAAAGGCCGGCGGCCACGAAAAAGGCCGGCCAGGCAAAAAAGAAAAAGGACAAGAAGTACAGCATCGGCC
TGGCCATCGGCACCAACTCTGTGGGCTGGGCCGTGATCACCGACGAGTACAAGGTGCCCAGCAAGAAATT
CAAGGTGCTGGGCAACACCGACCGGCACAGCATCAAGAAGAACCTGATCGGAGCCCTGCTGTTCGACAGC
GGCGAAACAGCCGAGGCCACCCGGCTGAAGAGAACCGCCAGAAGAAGATACACCAGACGGAAGAACCGGA
TCTGCTATCTGCAAGAGATCTTCAGCAACGAGATGGCCAAGGTGGACGACAGCTTCTTCCACAGACTGGA
AGAGTCCTTCCTGGTGGAAGAGGATAAGAAGCACGAGCGGCACCCCATCTTCGGCAACATCGTGGACGAG
GTGGCCTACCACGAGAAGTACCCCACCATCTACCACCTGAGAAAGAAACTGGTGGACAGCACCGACAAGG
CCGACCTGCGGCTGATCTATCTGGCCCTGGCCCACATGATCAAGTTCCGGGGCCACTTCCTGATCGAGGG
CGACCTGAACCCCGACAACAGCGACGTGGACAAGCTGTTCATCCAGCTGGTGCAGACCTACAACCAGCTG
TTCGAGGAAAACCCCATCAACGCCAGCGGCGTGGACGCCAAGGCCATCCTGTCTGCCAGACTGAGCAAGA
GCAGACGGCTGGAAAATCTGATCGCCCAGCTGCCCGGCGAGAAGAAGAATGGCCTGTTCGGCAACCTGAT
TGCCCTGAGCCTGGGCCTGACCCCCAACTTCAAGAGCAACTTCGACCTGGCCGAGGATGCCAAACTGCAG
CTGAGCAAGGACACCTACGACGACGACCTGGACAACCTGCTGGCCCAGATCGGCGACCAGTACGCCGACC
TGTTTCTGGCCGCCAAGAACCTGTCCGACGCCATCCTGCTGAGCGACATCCTGAGAGTGAACACCGAGAT
CACCAAGGCCCCCCTGAGCGCCTCTATGATCAAGAGATACGACGAGCACCACCAGGACCTGACCCTGCTG
AAAGCTCTCGTGCGGCAGCAGCTGCCTGAGAAGTACAAAGAGATTTTCTTCGACCAGAGCAAGAACGGCT
ACGCCGGCTACATTGACGGCGGAGCCAGCCAGGAAGAGTTCTACAAGTTCATCAAGCCCATCCTGGAAAA
GATGGACGGCACCGAGGAACTGCTCGTGAAGCTGAACAGAGAGGACCTGCTGCGGAAGCAGCGGACCTTC
GACAACGGCAGCATCCCCCACCAGATCCACCTGGGAGAGCTGCACGCCATTCTGCGGCGGCAGGAAGATT
TTTACCCATTCCTGAAGGACAACCGGGAAAAGATCGAGAAGATCCTGACCTTCCGCATCCCCTACTACGT
GGGCCCTCTGGCCAGGGGAAACAGCAGATTCGCCTGGATGACCAGAAAGAGCGAGGAAACCATCACCCCC
TGGAACTTCGAGGAAGTGGTGGACAAGGGCGCTTCCGCCCAGAGCTTCATCGAGCGGATGACCAACTTCG
ATAAGAACCTGCCCAACGAGAAGGTGCTGCCCAAGCACAGCCTGCTGTACGAGTACTTCACCGTGTATAA
CGAGCTGACCAAAGTGAAATACGTGACCGAGGGAATGAGAAAGCCCGCCTTCCTGAGCGGCGAGCAGAAA
AAGGCCATCGTGGACCTGCTGTTCAAGACCAACCGGAAAGTGACCGTGAAGCAGCTGAAAGAGGACTACT
TCAAGAAAATCGAGTGCTTCGACTCCGTGGAAATCTCCGGCGTGGAAGATCGGTTCAACGCCTCCCTGGG
CACATACCACGATCTGCTGAAAATTATCAAGGACAAGGACTTCCTGGACAATGAGGAAAACGAGGACATT
CTGGAAGATATCGTGCTGACCCTGACACTGTTTGAGGACAGAGAGATGATCGAGGAACGGCTGAAAACCT
ATGCCCACCTGTTCGACGACAAAGTGATGAAGCAGCTGAAGCGGCGGAGATACACCGGCTGGGGCAGGCT
GAGCCGGAAGCTGATCAACGGCATCCGGGACAAGCAGTCCGGCAAGACAATCCTGGATTTCCTGAAGTCC
GACGGCTTCGCCAACAGAAACTTCATGCAGCTGATCCACGACGACAGCCTGACCTTTAAAGAGGACATCC
AGAAAGCCCAGGTGTCCGGCCAGGGCGATAGCCTGCACGAGCACATTGCCAATCTGGCCGGCAGCCCCGC
CATTAAGAAGGGCATCCTGCAGACAGTGAAGGTGGTGGACGAGCTCGTGAAAGTGATGGGCCGGCACAAG
CCCGAGAACATCGTGATCGAAATGGCCAGAGAGAACCAGACCACCCAGAAGGGACAGAAGAACAGCCGCG
AGAGAATGAAGCGGATCGAAGAGGGCATCAAAGAGCTGGGCAGCCAGATCCTGAAAGAACACCCCGTGGA
AAACACCCAGCTGCAGAACGAGAAGCTGTACCTGTACTACCTGCAGAATGGGCGGGATATGTACGTGGAC
CAGGAACTGGACATCAACCGGCTGTCCGACTACGATGTGGACCACATCGTGCCTCAGAGCTTTCTGAAGG
ACGACTCCATCGACAACAAGGTGCTGACCAGAAGCGACAAGGCCCGGGGCAAGAGCGACAACGTGCCCTC
CGAAGAGGTCGTGAAGAAGATGAAGAACTACTGGCGGCAGCTGCTGAACGCCAAGCTGATTACCCAGAGA
AAGTTCGACAATCTGACCAAGGCCGAGAGAGGCGGCCTGAGCGAACTGGATAAGGCCGGCTTCATCAAGA
GACAGCTGGTGGAAACCCGGCAGATCACAAAGCACGTGGCACAGATCCTGGACTCCCGGATGAACACTAA
GTACGACGAGAATGACAAGCTGATCCGGGAAGTGAAAGTGATCACCCTGAAGTCCAAGCTGGTGTCCGAT
TTCCGGAAGGATTTCCAGTTTTACAAAGTGCGCGAGATCAACAACTACCACCACGCCCACGACGCCTACC
TGAACGCCGTCGTGGGAACCGCCCTGATCAAAAAGTACCCTAAGCTGGAAAGCGAGTTCGTGTACGGCGA
CTACAAGGTGTACGACGTGCGGAAGATGATCGCCAAGAGCGAGCAGGAAATCGGCAAGGCTACCGCCAAG
TACTTCTTCTACAGCAACATCATGAACTTTTTCAAGACCGAGATTACCCTGGCCAACGGCGAGATCCGGA
AGCGGCCTCTGATCGAGACAAACGGCGAAACCGGGGAGATCGTGTGGGATAAGGGCCGGGATTTTGCCAC
CGTGCGGAAAGTGCTGAGCATGCCCCAAGTGAATATCGTGAAAAAGACCGAGGTGCAGACAGGCGGCTTC
AGCAAAGAGTCTATCCTGCCCAAGAGGAACAGCGATAAGCTGATCGCCAGAAAGAAGGACTGGGACCCTA
AGAAGTACGGCGGCTTCGACAGCCCCACCGTGGCCTATTCTGTGCTGGTGGTGGCCAAAGTGGAAAAGGG
CAAGTCCAAGAAACTGAAGAGTGTGAAAGAGCTGCTGGGGATCACCATCATGGAAAGAAGCAGCTTCGAG
AAGAATCCCATCGACTTTCTGGAAGCCAAGGGCTACAAAGAAGTGAAAAAGGACCTGATCATCAAGCTGC
CTAAGTACTCCCTGTTCGAGCTGGAAAACGGCCGGAAGAGAATGCTGGCCTCTGCCGGCGAACTGCAGAA
GGGAAACGAACTGGCCCTGCCCTCCAAATATGTGAACTTCCTGTACCTGGCCAGCCACTATGAGAAGCTG
AAGGGCTCCCCCGAGGATAATGAGCAGAAACAGCTGTTTGTGGAACAGCACAAGCACTACCTGGACGAGA
TCATCGAGCAGATCAGCGAGTTCTCCAAGAGAGTGATCCTGGCCGACGCTAATCTGGACAAAGTGCTGTC
CGCCTACAACAAGCACCGGGATAAGCCCATCAGAGAGCAGGCCGAGAATATCATCCACCTGTTTACCCTG
ACCAATCTGGGAGCCCCTGCCGCCTTCAAGTACTTTGACACCACCATCGACCGGAAGAGGTACACCAGCA
CCAAAGAGGTGCTGGACGCCACCCTGATCCACCAGAGCATCACCGGCCTGTACGAGACACGGATCGACCT
GTCTCAGCTGGGAGGCGACAGCGCTGGAGGAGGTGGAAGCGGAGGAGGAGGAAGCGGAGGAGGAGGTAGC
GGACCTAAGAAAAAGAGGAAGGTGGCGGCCGCTGGATCCGGACGGGCTGACGCATTGGACGATTTTGATC
TGGATATGCTGGGAAGTGACGCCCTCGATGATTTTGACCTTGACATGCTTGGTTCGGATGCCCTTGATGA
CTTTGACCTCGACATGCTCGGCAGTGACGCCCTTGATGATTTCGACCTGGACATGCTGATTAACTGTACA
GGCAGTGGAGAGGGCAGAGGAAGTCTGCTAACATGCGGTGACGTCGAGGAGAATCCTGGCCCAATGGCCA
AGCCTTTGTCTCAAGAAGAATCCACCCTCATTGAAAGAGCAACGGCTACAATCAACAGCATCCCCATCTC
TGAAGACTACAGCGTCGCCAGCGCAGCTCTCTCTAGCGACGGCCGCATCTTCACTGGTGTCAATGTATAT
CATTTTACTGGGGGACCTTGTGCAGAACTCGTGGTGCTGGGCACTGCTGCTGCTGCGGCAGCTGGCAACC
TGACTTGTATCGTCGCGATCGGAAATGAGAACAGGGGCATCTTGAGCCCCTGCGGACGGTGCCGACAGGT
GCTTCTCGATCTGCATCCTGGGATCAAAGCCATAGTGAAGGACAGTGATGGACAGCCGACGGCAGTTGGG
ATTCGTGAATTGCTGCCCTCTGGTTATGTGTGGGAGGGCTAAGAATTCGATATCAAGCTTATCGGTAATC
AACCTCTGGATTACAAAATTTGTGAAAGATTGACTGGTATTCTTAACTATGTTGCTCCTTTTACGCTATG
TGGATACGCTGCTTTAATGCCTTTGTATCATGCTATTGCTTCCCGTATGGCTTTCATTTTCTCCTCCTTG
TATAAATCCTGGTTGCTGTCTCTTTATGAGGAGTTGTGGCCCGTTGTCAGGCAACGTGGCGTGGTGTGCA
CTGTGTTTGCTGACGCAACCCCCACTGGTTGGGGCATTGCCACCACCTGTCAGCTCCTTTCCGGGACTTT
CGCTTTCCCCCTCCCTATTGCCACGGCGGAACTCATCGCCGCCTGCCTTGCCCGCTGCTGGACAGGGGCT
CGGCTGTTGGGCACTGACAATTCCGTGGTGTTGTCGGGGAAATCATCGTCCTTTCCTTGGCTGCTCGCCT
GTGTTGCCACCTGGATTCTGCGCGGGACGTCCTTCTGCTACGTCCCTTCGGCCCTCAATCCAGCGGACCT
TCCTTCCCGCGGCCTGCTGCCGGCTCTGCGGCCTCTTCCGCGTCTTCGCCTTCGCCCTCAGACGAGTCGG
ATCTCCCTTTGGGCCGCCTCCCCGCATCGATACCGTCGACCTCGAGACCTAGAAAAACATGGAGCAATCA
CAAGTAGCAATACAGCAGCTACCAATGCTGATTGTGCCTGGCTAGAAGCACAAGAGGAGGAGGAGGTGGG
TTTTCCAGTCACACCTCAGGTACCTTTAAGACCAATGACTTACAAGGCAGCTGTAGATCTTAGCCACTTT
TTAAAAGAAAAGGGGGGACTGGAAGGGCTAATTCACTCCCAACGAAGACAAGATATCCTTGATCTGTGGA
TCTACCACACACAAGGCTACTTCCCTGATTGGCAGAACTACACACCAGGGCCAGGGATCAGATATCCACT
GACCTTTGGATGGTGCTACAAGCTAGTACCAGTTGAGCAAGAGAAGGTAGAAGAAGCCAATGAAGGAGAG
AACACCCGCTTGTTACACCCTGTGAGCCTGCATGGGATGGATGACCCGGAGAGAGAAGTATTAGAGTGGA
GGTTTGACAGCCGCCTAGCATTTCATCACATGGCCCGAGAGCTGCATCCGGACTGTACTGGGTCTCTCTG
GTTAGACCAGATCTGAGCCTGGGAGCTCTCTGGCTAACTAGGGAACCCACTGCTTAAGCCTCAATAAAGC
TTGCCTTGAGTGCTTCAAGTAGTGTGTGCCCGTCTGTTGTGTGACTCTGGTAACTAGAGATCCCTCAGAC
CCTTTTAGTCAGTGTGGAAAATCTCTAGCAGGGCCCGTTTAAACCCGCTGATCAGCCTCGACTGTGCCTT
CTAGTTGCCAGCCATCTGTTGTTTGCCCCTCCCCCGTGCCTTCCTTGACCCTGGAAGGTGCCACTCCCAC
TGTCCTTTCCTAATAAAATGAGGAAATTGCATCGCATTGTCTGAGTAGGTGTCATTCTATTCTGGGGGGT
GGGGTGGGGCAGGACAGCAAGGGGGAGGATTGGGAAGACAATAGCAGGCATGCTGGGGATGCGGTGGGCT
CTATGGCTTCTGAGGCGGAAAGAACCAGCTGGGGCTCTAGGGGGTATCCCC
[124 nt withheld, positions 6912-7035]
C
[91 nt withheld, positions 7037-7127]
A
[49 nt withheld, positions 7129-7177]
CCTTTGACGTTGGAGTCCACGTTCTTT
[37 nt withheld, positions 7205-7241]
ACCCTATCTCGGTCTATTCTTTTGATTTATAAGGGATTTTGCCGATTTCGGCCTATTGGTTAAAAAATGA
GCTGATTTAACAAAAATTTAACGCGAATTAATTCTGTGGAATGTGTGTCAGTTAGGGTGTGGAAAGTCCC
CAGGCTCCCCAGCAGGCAGAAGTATGCAAAGCATGCATCTCAATTAGTCAGCAACCAGGTGTGGAAAGTC
CCCAGGCTCCCCAGCAGGCAGAAGTATGCAAAGCATGCATCTCAATTAGTCAGCAACCATAGTCCCGCCC
CTAACTCCGCCCATCCCGCCCCTAACTCCGCCCAGTTCCGCCCATTCTCCGCCCCATGGCTGACTAATTT
TTTTTATTTATGCAGAGGCCGAGGCCGCCTCTGCCTCTGAGCTATTCCAGAAGTAGTGAGGAGGCTTTTT
TGGAGGCCTAGGCTTTTGCAAAAAGCTCCCGGGAGCTTGTATATCCATTTTCGGATCTGATCAGCACGTG
TTGACAATTAATCATCGGCATAGTATATCGGCATAGTATAATACGACAAGGTGAGGAACTAAACCATGGC
CAAGTTGACCAGTGCCGTTCCGGTGCTCACCGCGCGCGACGTCGCCGGAGCGGTCGAGTTCTGGACCGAC
CGGCTCGGGTTCTCCCGGGACTTCGTGGAGGACGACTTCGCCGGTGTGGTCCGGGACGACGTGACCCTGT
TCATCAGCGCGGTCCAGGACCAGGTGGTGCCGGACAACACCCTGGCCTGGGTGTGGGTGCGCGGCCTGGA
CGAGCTGTACGCCGAGTGGTCGGAGGTCGTGTCCACGAACTTCCGGGACGCCTCCGGGCCGGCCATGACC
GAGATCGGCGAGCAGCCGTGGGGGCGGGAGTTCGCCCTGCGCGACCCGGCCGGCAACTGCGTGCACTTCG
TGGCCGAGGAGCAGGACTGACACGTGCTACGAGATTTCGATTCCACCGCCGCCTTCTATGAAAGGTTGGG
CTTCGGAATCGTTTTCCGGGACGCCGGCTGGATGATCCTCCAGCGCGGGGATCTCATGCTGGAGTTCTTC
GCCCACCCCAACTTGTTTATTGCAGCTTATAATGGTTACAAATAAAGCAATAGCATCACAAATTTCACAA
ATAAAGCATTTTTTTCACTGCATTCTAGTTGTGGTTTGTCCAAACTCATCAATGTATCTTATCATGTCTG
TATACCGTCGACCTCTAGCTAGAGCTTGGCGTAATCATGGTCATAGCTGTTTCCTGTGTGAAATTGTTAT
CCGCTCACAATTCCACACAACATACGAGCCGGAAGCATAAAGTGTAAAGCCTGGGGTGCCTAATGAGTGA
GCTAACTCACATTAATTGCGTTGCGCTCACTGCCCGCTTTCCAGTCGGGAAACCTGTCGTGCCAGCTGCA
TTAATGAATCGGCCAACGCGCGGGGAGAGGCGGTTTGCGTATTGGGCGCTCTTCCGCTTCCTCGCTCACT
GACTCGCTGCGCTCGGTCGTTCGGCTGCGGCGAGCGGTATCAGCTCACTCAAAGGCGGTAATACGGTTAT
CCACAGAATCAGGGGATAACGCAGGAAAGAACATGTGAGCAAAAGGCCAGCAAAAGGCCAGGAACCGTAA
AAAGGCCGCGTTGCTGGCGTTTTTCCATAGGCTCCGCCCCCCTGACGAGCATCACAAAAATCGACGCTCA
AGTCAGAGGTGGCGAAACCCGACAGGACTATAAAGATACCAGGCGTTTCCCCCTGGAAGCTCCCTCGTGC
GCTCTCCTGTTCCGACCCTGCCGCTTACCGGATACCTGTCCGCCTTTCTCCCTTCGGGAAGCGTGGCGCT
TTCTCATAGCTCACGCTGTAGGTATCTCAGTTCGGTGTAGGTCGTTCGCTCCAAGCTGGGCTGTGTGCAC
GAACCCCCCGTTCAGCCCGACCGCTGCGCCTTATCCGGTAACTATCGTCTTGAGTCCAACCCGGTAAGAC
ACGACTTATCGCCACTGGCAGCAGCCACTGGTAACAGGATTAGCAGAGCGAGGTATGTAGGCGGTGCTAC
AGAGTTCTTGAAGTGGTGGCCTAACTACGGCTACACTAGAAGAACAGTATTTGGTATCTGCGCTCTGCTG
AAGCCAGTTACCTTCGGAAAAAGAGTTGGTAGCTCTTGATCCGGCAAACAAACCACCGCTGGTAGCGGTG
GTTTTTTTGTTTGCAAGCAGCAGATTACGCGCAGAAAAAAAGGATCTCAAGAAGATCCTTTGATCTTTTC
TACGGGGTCTGACGCTCAGTGGAACGAAAACTCACGTTAAGGGATTTTGGTCATGAGATTATCAAAAAGG
ATCTTCACCTAGATCCTTTTAAATTAAAAATGAAGTTTTAAATCAATCTAAAGTATATATGAGTAAACTT
GGTCTGACAGTTACCAATGCTTAATCAGTGAGGCACCTATCTCAGCGATCTGTCTATTTCGTTCATCCAT
AGTTGCCTGACTCCCCGTCGTGTAGATAACTACGATACGGGAGGGCTTACCATCTGGCCCCAGTGCTGCA
ATGATACCGCGAGACCCACGCTCACCGGCTCCAGATTTATCAGCAATAAACCAGCCAGCCGGAAGGGCCG
AGCGCAGAAGTGGTCCTGCAACTTTATCCGCCTCCATCCAGTCTATTAATTGTTGCCGGGAAGCTAGAGT
AAGTAGTTCGCCAGTTAATAGTTTGCGCAACGTTGTTGCCATTGCTACAGGCATCGTGGTGTCACGCTCG
TCGTTTGGTATGGCTTCATTCAGCTCCGGTTCCCAACGATCAAGGCGAGTTACATGATCCCCCATGTTGT
GCAAAAAAGCGGTTAGCTCCTTCGGTCCTCCGATCGTTGTCAGAAGTAAGTTGGCCGCAGTGTTATCACT
CATGGTTATGGCAGCACTGCATAATTCTCTTACTGTCATGCCATCCGTAAGATGCTTTTCTGTGACTGGT
GAGTACTCAACCAAGTCATTCTGAGAATAGTGTATGCGGCGACCGAGTTGCTCTTGCCCGGCGTCAATAC
GGGATAATACCGCGCCACATAGCAGAACTTTAAAAGTGCTCATCATTGGAAAACGTTCTTCGGGGCGAAA
ACTCTCAAGGATCTTACCGCTGTTGAGATCCAGTTCGATGTAACCCACTCGTGCACCCAACTGATCTTCA
GCATCTTTTACTTTCACCAGCGTTTCTGGGTGAGCAAAAACAGGAAGGCAAAATGCCGCAAAAAAGGGAA
TAAGGGCGACACGGAAATGTTGAATACTCATACTCTTCCTTTTTCAATATTATTGAAGCATTTATCAGGG
TTATTGTCTCATGAGCGGATACATATTTGAATGTATTTAGAAAAATAAACAAATAGGGGTTCCGCGCACA
TTTCCCCGAAAAGTGCCACCTGACGTCGACGGATCGGGAGATCTCCCGATCCCCTATGGTGCACTCTCAG
TACAATCTGCTCTGATGCCGCATAGTTAAGCCAGTATCTGCTCCCTGCTTGTGTGTTGGAGGTCGCTGAG
TAGTGCGCGAGCAAAATTTAAGCTACAACAAGGCAAGGCTTGACCGACAATTGCATGAAGAATCTGCTTA
GGGTTAGGCGTTTTGCGCTGCTTCGCGATGTACGGGCCAGATATACGCGTTGACATTGATTATTGACTAG
TTATTAATAGTAATCAATTACGGGGTCATTAGTTCATAGCCCATATATGGAGTTCCGCGTTACATAACTT
ACGGTAAATGGCCCGCCTGGCTGACCGCCCAACGACCCCCGCCCATTGACGTCAATAATGACGTATGTTC
CCATAGTAACGCCAATAGGGACTTTCCATTGACGTCAATGGGTGGAGTATTTACGGTAAACTGCCCACTT
GGCAGTACATCAAGTGTATCATATGCCAAGTACGCCCCCTATTGACGTCAATGACGGTAAATGGCCCGCC
TGGCATTATGCCCAGTACATGACCTTATGGGACTTTCCTACTTGGCAGTACATCTACGTATTAGTCATCG
CTATTACCATGGTGATGCGGTTTTGGCAGTACATCAATGGGCGTGGATAGCGGTTTGACTCACGGGGATT
TCCAAGTCTCCACCCCATTGACGTCAATGGGAGTTTGTTTTGGCACCAAAATCAACGGGACTTTCCAAAA
TGTCGTAACAACTCCGCCCCATTGACGCAAATGGGCGGTAGGCGTGTACGGTGGGAGGTCTATATAAGCA
GCGCGTTTTGCCTGTACTGGGTCTCTCTGGTTAGACCAGATCTGAGCCTGGGAGCTCTCTGGCTAACTAG
GGAACCCACTGCTTAAGCCTCAATAAAGCTTGCCTTGAGTGCTTCAAGTAGTGTGTGCCCGTCTGTTGTG
TGACTCTGGTAACTAGAGATCCCTCAGACCCTTTTAGTCAGTGTGGAAAATCTCTAGCAGTGGCGCCCGA
ACAGGGACTTGAAAGCGAAAGGGAAACCAGAGGAGCTCTCTCGACGCAGGACTCGGCTTGCTGAAGCGCG
CACGGCAAGAGGCGAGGGGCGGCGACTGGTGAGTACGCCAAAAATTTTGACTAGCGGAGGCTAGAAGGAG
AGAGATGGGTGCGAGAGCGTCAGTATTAAGCGGGGGAGAATTAGATCGCGATGGGAAAAAATTCGGTTAA
GGCCAGGGGGAAAGAAAAAATATAAATTAAAACATATAGTATGGGCAAGCAGGGAGCTAGAACGATTCGC
AGTTAATCCTGGCCTGTTAGAAACATCAGAAGGCTGTAGACAAATACTGGGACAGCTACAACCATCCCTT
CAGACAGGATCAGAAGAACTTAGATCATTATATAATACAGTAGCAACCCTCTATTGTGTGCATCAAAGGA
TAGAGATAAAAGACACCAAGGAAGCTTTAGACAAGATAGAGGAAGAGCAAAACAAAAGTAAGACCACCGC
ACAGCAAGCGGCCGCTGATCTTCAGACCTGGAGGAGGAGATATGAGGGACAATTGGAGAAGTGAATTATA
TAAATATAAAGTAGTAAAAATTGAACCATTAGGAGTAGCACCCACCAAGGCAAAGAGAAGAGTGGTGCAG
AGAGAAAAAAGAGCAGTGGGAATAGGAGCTTTGTTCCTTGGGTTCTTGGGAGCAGCAGGAAGCACTATGG
GCGCAGCGTCAATGACGCTGACGGTACAGGCCAGACAATTATTGTCTGGTATAGTGCAGCAGCAGAACAA
TTTGCTGAGGGCTATTGAGGCGCAACAGCATCTGTTGCAACTCACAGTCTGGGGCATCAAGCAGCTCCAG
GCAAGAATCCTGGCTGTGGAAAGATACCTAAAGGATCAACAGCTCCTGGGGATTTGGGGTTGCTCTGGAA
AACTCATTTGCACCACTGCTGTGCCTTGGAATGCTAGTTGGAGTAATAAATCTCTGGAACAGATTTGGAA
TCACACGACCTGGATGGAGTGGGACAGAGAAATTAACAATTACACAAGCTTAATACACTCCTTAATTGAA
GAATCGCAAAACCAGCAAGAAAAGAATGAACAAGAATTATTGGAATTAGATAAATGGGCAAGTTTGTGGA
ATTGGTTTAACATAACAAATTGGCTGTGGTATATAAAATTATTCATAATGATAGTAGGAGGCTTGGTAGG
TTTAAGAATAGTTTTTGCTGTACTTTCTATAGTGAATAGAGTTAGGCAGGGATATTCACCATTATCGTTT
CAGACCCACCTCCCAACCCCGAGGGGACCCGACAGGCCCGAAGGAATAGAAGAAGAAGGTGGAGAGAGAG
ACAGAGACAGATCCATTCGATTAGTGAACGGATCGGCACTGCGTGCGCCAATTCTGCAGACAAATGGCAG
TATTCATCCACAATTTTAAAAGAAAAGGGGGGATTGGGGGGTACAGTGCAGGGGAAAGAATAGTAGACAT
AATAGCAACAGACATACAAACTAAAGAATTACAAAAACAAATTACAAAAATTCAAAATTTTCGGGTTTAT
TACAGGGACAGCAGAGATCCAGTTTGGTTAATTAGCTAGCGAGGGCCTATTTCCCATGATTCCTTCATAT
TTGCATATACGATACAAGGCTGTTAGAGAGATAATTGGAATTAATTTGACTGTAAACACAAAGATATTAG
TACAAAATACGTGACGTAGAAAGTAATAATTTCTTGGGTAGTTTGCAGTTTTAAAATTATGTTTTAAAAT
GGACTATCATATGCTTACCGTAACTTGAAAGTATTTCGATTTCTTGGCTTTATATATCTTGTGGAAAGGA
CGAAACACCGATGGCGTGCAGTGCTTCAGC
Features (pLannotate 1.2.2; 38 found; start..end, strand, type, name):
     18..36      +  misc_RNA       MS2 stem loop: stem loop that binds the bacteriophage MS2 coat protein
     47..83      +  misc_RNA       gRNA scaffold (fragment): guide RNA scaffold for the Streptococcus pyogenes CRISPR/Cas9 system
     88..106     +  misc_RNA       MS2 stem loop: stem loop that binds the bacteriophage MS2 coat protein
    117..136     +  misc_RNA       gRNA scaffold (fragment): guide RNA scaffold for the Streptococcus pyogenes CRISPR/Cas9 system
    149..167     +  CDS            small t antigen (fragment): SV40 (simian virus 40) small t antigen
    193..404     +  promoter       EF-1α core promoter: core promoter for human elongation factor EF-1α
    421..468     +  CDS            nucleoplasmin NLS: bipartite nuclear localization signal from nucleoplasmin
    468..4569    +  CDS            dCas9 (fragment): catalytically dead mutant of the Cas9 endonuclease from the Streptococcus pyogenes Type II CRISPR/Cas system RNA-guided DNA-binding protein that lacks endonuclease activity due to the D10A mutation in the RuvC catalytic domain and the N863A mutation in the HNH catalytic domain
   4894..5292    +  CDS            BSD: blasticidin S deaminase; Aspergillus terreus BSD; confers resistance to blasticidin
   5293..5314    +  misc_feature   MCS (fragment): pBluescript multiple cloning site
   5317..5905    +  misc_feature   WPRE: woodchuck hepatitis virus posttranscriptional regulatory element
   5842..6423    +  CDS            nef (fragment): NEF_HV1H2 - Experimental evidence at protein level: Swiss-Prot protein existence level 1. Extracellular Nef protein targets CD4(+) T-lymphocytes for apoptosis by interacting with CXCR4 surface receptors. From Human immunodeficiency virus type 1 group M subtype B (isolate HXB2) (HIV-1).
   6430..6610    +  LTR            5' LTR (truncated): truncated 5' long terminal repeat (LTR) from HIV-1
   6642..6866    +  polyA_signal   bGH poly(A) signal: bovine growth hormone polyadenylation signal
   6870..6891    +  promoter       SV40 promoter (fragment): SV40 enhancer and early promoter
   6912..7340    +  rep_origin     f1 ori (sequence partly withheld): f1 bacteriophage origin of replication; arrow indicates direction of (+) strand synthesis
   7354..7683    +  promoter       SV40 promoter: SV40 enhancer and early promoter
   7731..7778    +  promoter       EM7 promoter: synthetic bacterial promoter&nbsp
   7797..8171    +  CDS            BleoR: antibiotic-binding protein; Sh ble from Streptoalloteichus hindustanus; confers resistance to bleomycin, phleomycin, and Zeocin™
   8181..8306    +  CDS            ble (fragment): BLE_KLEPN - Experimental evidence at protein level: Swiss-Prot protein existence level 1. Binding protein with a strong affinity to the bleomycin family of antibiotics. Binds to CL990; an antimitotic-antibiotic compound. From Klebsiella pneumoniae.
   8301..8422    +  polyA_signal   SV40 poly(A) signal: SV40 polyadenylation signal
   8493..8515    -  protein_bind   lac operator (fragment): The lac repressor binds to the lac operator to inhibit transcription in E. coli. This inhibition can be relieved by adding lactose or isopropyl-β-D-thiogalactopyranoside (IPTG). lac repressor encoded by lacI
   8519..8549    -  promoter       lac promoter: promoter for the E. coli lac operon
   8564..8585    -  protein_bind   CAP binding site: CAP binding activates transcription in the presence of cAMP. E. coli catabolite activator protein
   8598..8690    -  CDS            lacI (fragment): lac repressor; lacI; The lac repressor binds to the lac operator to inhibit transcription in E. coli. This inhibition can be relieved by adding lactose or isopropyl-β-D-thiogalactopyranoside (IPTG).
   8873..9461    -  rep_origin     ori: high-copy-number ColE1/pMB1/pBR322/pUC origin of replication
   9632..10492   -  CDS            AmpR: β-lactamase; bla; confers resistance to ampicillin, carbenicillin, and related antibiotics
  10493..10597   -  promoter       AmpR promoter: bla
  10656..10708   -  misc_feature   bom (fragment): basis of mobility region from pBR322
  10863..11242   +  enhancer       CMV enhancer: human cytomegalovirus immediate early enhancer
  11243..11442   +  promoter       CMV promoter: human cytomegalovirus (CMV) immediate early promoter
  11460..11640   +  LTR            5' LTR (truncated): truncated 5' long terminal repeat (LTR) from HIV-1
  11687..11812   +  misc_feature   HIV-1 Ψ: packaging signal of human immunodeficiency virus type 1
  11796..12159   +  CDS            HIV-1 gag (fragment): gag protein from human immunodeficiency virus 1; gag
  12305..12538   +  misc_feature   RRE: The Rev response element (RRE) of HIV-1 allows for Rev-dependent mRNA export from the nucleus to the cytoplasm.
  12915..13015   +  CDS            Rev (fragment): human immunodeficiency virus 1 (HIV-1) Rev protein; rev; enhances nuclear export of unspliced and incompletely spliced viral mRNAs
  13065..13182   +  misc_feature   cPPT/CTS: central polypurine tract and central termination sequence of HIV-1
  13232..13472   +  promoter       U6 promoter: RNA polymerase III promoter for human U6 snRNA
