[The description below was written by a language model from this plasmid's Addgene catalogue record and pLannotate feature annotations shown in this document.]
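Description:
lentiSAMv2 BFP-guide1 is a 13.5 kb lentiviral CRISPR activation (CRISPRa) plasmid built on the lentiSAMv2 backbone and intended as a negative control. It carries a guide directed against the coding sequence of BFP rather than an endogenous human regulatory element. It is propagated in E. coli through a high-copy ColE1/pUC-type origin with ampicillin resistance, and an f1 origin is also present. The backbone additionally contains an SV40/EM7-driven bleomycin/Zeocin resistance cassette outside the viral region. The lentiviral transfer unit begins with a CMV enhancer/promoter fused to a truncated HIV-1 5' LTR, which allows Tat-independent transcription of the genome. This is followed by the Ψ packaging signal with a gag fragment, the RRE for Rev-dependent export, and the cPPT/CTS. A WPRE and a truncated 3' LTR lie downstream of the payload, with a bGH polyadenylation signal after the LTR.

The payload has two expression units. A human U6 Pol III promoter drives the BFP-targeting sgRNA in an S. pyogenes scaffold that carries two MS2 stem loops. These loops are the SAM-system feature that can recruit MS2 coat protein–activator fusions supplied from a separate construct. Downstream, the EF-1α core promoter drives catalytically dead Cas9 (D10A/N863A) preceded by a nucleoplasmin NLS. According to the catalogue entry, dCas9 is fused to the VP64 activation domain and linked through a 2A peptide to blasticidin S deaminase, although the feature table annotates neither VP64 nor the 2A element. This arrangement allows blasticidin selection of transduced mammalian cells. Because the guide has no expected target in cells lacking BFP, the construct provides a baseline for CRISPRa experiments that use the same vector.
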