Addgene plasmid #118165: lentiSAMv2 BFP-guide1
Purpose: CRISPRa negative control. Catalytically inactive Cas9 from S. pyogenes and VP64 with 2A-BlastR, and sgRNA1 against the BFP CDS
Depositing lab: Jorge Ferrer. Depositing organization: Imperial College London. Publication: Human pancreatic islet three-dimensional chromatin architecture provides insights into the genetics of type 2 diabetes. Miguel-Escalada I, Bonas-Guarch S, Cebola I, Ponsa-Cobas J, Mendieta-Esteban J, Atla G, Javierre BM, Rolando DMY, Farabella I, Morgan CC, Garcia-Hurtado J, Beucher A, Moran I, Pasquali L, Ramos-Rodriguez M, Appel EVR, Linneberg A, Gjesing AP, Witte DR, Pedersen O, Grarup N, Ravassard P, Torrents D, Mercader JM, Piemonti L, Berney T, de Koning EJP, Kerr-Conte J, Pattou F, Fedko IO, Groop L, Prokopenko I, Hansen T, Marti-Renom MA, Fraser P, Ferrer J. Nat Genet. 2019 Jun 28. pii: 10.1038/s41588-019-0457-0. doi: 10.1038/s41588-019-0457-0. PubMed 31253982.
Backbone
  Vector backbone: lentiSAMv2
  Backbone manufacturer: Feng Zhang (Addgene #75112)
  Vector type: Mammalian Expression, Lentiviral, CRISPR
  Selectable markers: Blasticidin
Growth in bacteria
  Bacterial resistance: Ampicillin, 100 μg/mL
  Growth temperature: 37°C
  Growth strain: Stbl3
  Copy number: High Copy
Gene/Insert
  Gene/Insert name: dCas9-VP64-2A-BlastR
  gRNA/shRNA sequence: ATGGCGTGCAGTGCTTCAGC
  Species: H. sapiens (human)
  Promoter: EF1a core and U6
  Cloning method: Restriction Enzyme; 5′ cloning site Unknown (destroyed during cloning); 3′ cloning site Unknown (destroyed during cloning)
  Sequencing primers: 5′ GATCCGCCACCATGGATGC
Terms and licenses: Academic/Nonprofit Terms; Industry Terms: Not Available to Industry
Depositor comments: Please visit https://www.biorxiv.org/content/early/2018/08/27/400291 for bioRxiv preprint.
How to cite: lentiSAMv2 BFP-guide1 was a gift from Jorge Ferrer (Addgene plasmid # 118165 ; http://n2t.net/addgene:118165 ; RRID:Addgene_118165)
