>Addgene plasmid #118165 | lentiSAMv2 BFP-guide1 | depositor partial sequence | sequence record 223233 | Guide RNA, MS2 stem loops, EF1a core promoter, NLS
NNNNNNNTTNNAGTTTTAAATTATNTTTTAAAATGGACTATCATATGCTTACCGTAACTTGAAAGTATTT
CGATTTCTTGGCTTTATATATCTTGTGGAAAGGACGAAACACCGATGGCGTGCAGTGCTTCAGCGTTTTA
GAGCTAGGCCAACATGAGGATCACCCATGTCTGCAGGGCCTAGCAAGTTAAAATAAGGCTAGTCCGTTAT
CAACTTGGCCAACATGAGGATCACCCATGTCTGCAGGGCCAAGTGGCACCGAGTCGGTGCTTTTTTTGGA
TCCTAGGTCTTGAAAGGAGTGGGAATTGGCTCCGGTGCCCGTCAGTGGGCAGAGCGCACATCGCCCACAG
TCCCCGAGAAGTTGGGGGGAGGGGTCGGCAATTGATCCGGTGCCTAGAGAAGGTGGCGCGGGGTAAACTG
GGAAAGTGATGTCGTGTACTGGCTCCGCCTTTTTCCCGAGGGTGGGGGAGAACCGTATATAAGTGCAGTA
GTCGCCGTGAACGTTCTTTTTCGCAACGGGTTTGCCGCCAGAACACAGGCGTACGGCCACCATGAAAAGG
CCGGCGGCCACGAAAAAGGCCGGCCAGGCAAAAAAGAAAAAGGACAAGAAGTACAGCATCGGCCTGGCCA
TCGGCACCAACTCTGTGGGCTGGGCCGTGATCACCGACGAGTACAAGGTGCCCAGCAAGAAATTCAAGGT
GCTGGGCAACACCGACCGGCACAGCATCAAGAAGAACCTGATCGGAGCCCTGCTGTTCGACAGCGGCGAA
ACAGCCGAGGCCACCCGGCTGAAGAGAACCGCCAGAAGAAGATACACCAGACGGAAGAACCGGATCTGCT
ATCTGCAAGAGATCTTCAGCAACGAGATGGCCAAGGTGGACGACAGCTTCTTCCACAGACTGGAAGAGTC
CTTCCTGGTGGAAGAGGATAAGAAGCACGAGCGGCACCCCATCTTCGGCAACATCGTGGACGAGGTGGCC
TACCACGAGAAGTACCCCACCATCTACCACCTGAGAAAGAAACTGGTGGACAGCACCGACAAGGCCGACC
TGCGGCTGATCTATCTGGCCCTGGCCCACATGATCAAGTTCCGGGGCCACTTCCTGATCGAGGGCGACCT
GAACCCCGACAACAGCGACGTGGAAAAGCTGTTCATCCAGCTGGTGCAGACCTACAACCAGCTGTTCCAG
GAAAACCCCATCAACGCCAAGCGCGGGGAACGCCAAGGCCATCCTTGCCTGCCAAAATGAACAAAAAACA
AAAGGCTTGGAAAATTCTGAATGCCCCACTTGCCCGGGGAAGAAAAAAAATGGCCCGGGTCCGCCAACCT
GAATGGCCCGGAACCGGGGGCCTAACACCCCATTTCCAAAGGAACNTTNAACTGGGGCCAAAGATGGCCA
ACTGGCTGTG
